Addgene plasmid #197540: pEPSW1KN0025
Purpose: MoClo Level 1 luciferase reporter
Depositing lab: Nicola Patron. Depositing organization: Earlham Institute. Publication: Tuning Plant Promoters Using a Simple Split Luciferase Method to Assess Transcription Factor-DNA Interactions. Cai YM, Witham S, Patron NJ. ACS Synth Biol. 2023 Nov 17;12(11):3482-3486. doi: 10.1021/acssynbio.3c00094. Epub 2023 Oct 19. PubMed 37856867.
Backbone
  Vector backbone: pCK1
  Vector type: Synthetic Biology
Growth in bacteria
  Bacterial resistance: Kanamycin, 50 μg/mL
  Growth temperature: 37°C
  Growth strain: DH5alpha
  Copy number: High Copy
Gene/Insert
  Gene/Insert name: NIR1::LucN::FLAG::nosT
  Species: Synthetic
  Cloning method: Restriction Enzyme; 5′ cloning site BsaI (destroyed during cloning); 3′ cloning site BsaI (destroyed during cloning)
Terms and licenses: Academic/Nonprofit Terms; Industry Terms: Not Available to Industry
Depositor comments: Please visit https://doi.org/10.1101/2023.02.13.528283 for bioRxiv preprint.
How to cite: pEPSW1KN0025 was a gift from Nicola Patron (Addgene plasmid # 197540 ; http://n2t.net/addgene:197540 ; RRID:Addgene_197540)
