[The description below was written by a language model from this plasmid's Addgene catalogue record and pLannotate feature annotations shown in this document.]
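Description:
pEPSW1KN0025 is a MoClo (Golden Gate) Level 1 transcription-unit plasmid built in the pCK1 backbone, a binary-type vector for plant synthetic biology. The feature table shows a ColE1/pUC-type origin with the pBR322 bom region for high-copy propagation in E. coli, alongside the pVS1 replication module (oriV, RepA and the StaA stability protein), which normally supports maintenance in Agrobacterium. Selection in bacteria is by kanamycin through an aph(3')-Ia gene. Nopaline-type left and right T-DNA border repeats flank the cargo, so the cassette lies in a region that could be transferred to plant cells. The record does not state the delivery method actually used.

The insert, NIR1::LucN::FLAG::nosT, was assembled with BsaI, and both sites were destroyed during cloning. It is listed as synthetic. By its name, it places a NIR1 promoter element upstream of an N-terminal luciferase fragment (LucN) carrying a FLAG epitope tag, ending in the nopaline synthase terminator and polyadenylation signal. The annotation supports most of this. It detects a partial NanoLuc coding sequence followed by the NOS terminator between the borders. The roughly 1 kb stretch between the left border and the luciferase fragment is unannotated, and this is presumably where the NIR1 sequence sits. The FLAG tag was not called by the annotation software.

The stated purpose is a Level 1 luciferase reporter. The associated work describes a split-luciferase method for assessing transcription factor–DNA interactions and tuning plant promoters, which suggests the LucN fragment is meant to be paired with a complementary luciferase part supplied separately. No plant selectable marker is annotated within the T-DNA.
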