Features (pLannotate 1.2.2; 12 found; start..end, strand, type, name):
    314..508     +  rep_origin     pVS1 oriV: origin of replication for the Pseudomonas plasmid pVS1 (Heeb et al., 2000)
    711..750     +  CDS            rop (fragment): Rop protein, which maintains plasmids at low copy number; rop
    852..992     +  misc_feature   bom: basis of mobility region from pBR322
   1178..1766    -  rep_origin     ori: high-copy-number ColE1/pMB1/pBR322/pUC origin of replication
   1854..2669    -  CDS            KanR: aminoglycoside phosphotransferase; aph(3')-Ia; confers resistance to kanamycin in bacteria or G418 (Geneticin®) in eukaryotes
   3102..3126    +  misc_feature   LB T-DNA repeat: left border repeat from nopaline C58 T-DNA
   4166..4677    +  CDS            Nluc (fragment): NanoLuc® luciferase human codon-optimized
   4778..5030    +  terminator     NOS terminator: nopaline synthase terminator and poly(A) signal
   5054..5078    +  misc_feature   RB T-DNA repeat: right border repeat from nopaline C58 T-DNA
   5418..5819    +  CDS            Y4CG_SINFN (fragment): Protein inferred from homology: Swiss-Prot protein existence level 3. From Sinorhizobium fredii (strain NBRC 101917 / NGR234).
   6379..7008    +  CDS            pVS1 StaA: stability protein from the Pseudomonas plasmid pVS1 (Heeb et al., 2000)
   7437..248     +  CDS            pVS1 RepA (across the origin): replication protein from the Pseudomonas plasmid pVS1 (Heeb et al., 2000)
>Addgene plasmid #197540 | pEPSW1KN0025 | addgene full sequence | sequence record 387012 | Addgene NGS Result
GCCGTTTTCTCTACCGCCTGGCACGCCGCGCCGCAGGCAAGGCAGAAGCCAGATGGTTGTTCAAGACGAT
CTACGAACGCAGTGGCAGCGCCGGAGAGTTCAAGAAGTTCTGTTTCACCGTGCGCAAGCTGATCGGGTCA
AATGACCTGCCGGAGTACGATTTGAAGGAGGAGGCGGGGCAGGCTGGCCCGATCCTAGTCATGCGCTACC
GCAACCTGATCGAGGGCGAAGCATCCGCCGGTTCCTAATGTACGGAGCAGATGCTAGGGCAAATTGCCCT
AGCAGGGGAAAAAGGTCGAAAAGGACTCTTTCCTGTGGATAGCACGTACATTGGGAACCCAAAGCCGTAC
ATTGGGAACCGGAACCCGTACATTGGGAACCCAAAGCCGTACATTGGGAACCGGTCACACATGTAAGTGA
CTGATATAAAAGAGAAAAAAGGCGATTTTTCCGCCTAAAACTCTTTAAAACTTATTAAAACTCTTAAAAC
CCGCCTGGCCTGTGCATAACTGTCTGGCCAGCGCACAGCCGAAGTGCTGCAAAAAGCGCCTACCCTTCGG
TCGCTGCGCTCCCTACGCCCCGCCGCTTCGCGTCGGCCTATCGCGGCCGCTGGCCGCTCAAAAATGGCTG
GCCTACGGCCAGGCAATCTACCAGGGCGCGGACAAGCCGCGCCGTCGCCACTCGACCGCCGGCGCCCACA
TCAAGGCACCCTGCCTCGCGCGTTTCGGTGATGACGGTGAAAACCTCTGACACATGCAGCTCCCGGTGAC
GGTCACAGCTTGTCTGTAAGCGGATGCCGGGAGCAGACAAGCCCGTCAGGGCGCGTCAGCGGGTGTTGGC
GGGTGTCGGGGCGCAGCCATGACCCAGTCACGTAGCGATAGCGGAGTGTATACTGGCTTAACTATGCGGC
ATCAGAGCAGATTGTACTGAGAGTGCACCATATGCGGTGTGAAATACCGCACAGATGCGTAAGGAGAAAA
TACCGCATCAGGCGCTCATCCGCTTCCTCGCTCACTGACTCGCTGCGCTCGGTCGTTCGGCTGCGGCGAG
CGGTATCAGCTCACTCAAAGGCGGTAATACGGTTATCCACAGAATCAGGGGATAACGCAGGAAAGAACAT
GTGAGCAAAAGGCCAGCAAAAGGCCAGGAACCGTAAAAAGGCCGCGTTGCTGGCGTTTTTCCATAGGCTC
CGCCCCCCTGACGAGCATCACAAAAATCGACGCTCAAGTCAGAGGTGGCGAAACCCGACAGGACTATAAA
GATACCAGGCGTTTCCCCCTGGAAGCTCCCTCGTGCGCTCTCCTGTTCCGACCCTGCCGCTTACCGGATA
CCTGTCCGCCTTTCTCCCTTCGGGAAGCGTGGCGCTTTCTCATAGCTCACGCTGTAGGTATCTCAGTTCG
GTGTAGGTCGTTCGCTCCAAGCTGGGCTGTGTGCACGAACCCCCCGTTCAGCCCGACCGCTGCGCCTTAT
CCGGTAACTATCGTCTTGAGTCCAACCCGGTAAGACACGACTTATCGCCACTGGCAGCAGCCACTGGTAA
CAGGATTAGCAGAGCGAGGTATGTAGGCGGTGCTACAGAGTTCTTGAAGTGGTGGCCTAACTACGGCTAC
ACTAGAAGGACAGTATTTGGTATCTGCGCTCTGCTGAAGCCAGTTACCTTCGGAAAAAGAGTTGGTAGCT
CTTGATCCGGCAAACAAACCACCGCTGGTAGCGGTGGTTTTTTTGTTTGCAAGCAGCAGATTACGCGCAG
AAAAAAAGGATCTCAAGAAGATCCTTTGATCTTTTCTACGGGGTCTGACGCTCAGTGGAACGAAAACTCA
CGTTAAGGGATTTTGGTCATGCATTCTAGGTGATTAGAAAAACTCATCGAGCATCAAATGAAACTGCAAT
TTATTCATATCAGGATTATCAATACCATATTTTTGAAAAAGCCGTTTCTGTAATGAAGGAGAAAACTCAC
CGAGGCAGTTCCATAGGATGGCAAGATCCTGGTATCGGTCTGCGATTCCGACTCGTCCAACATCAATACA
ACCTATTAATTTCCCCTCGTCAAAAATAAGGTTATCAAGTGAGAAATCACCATGAGTGACGACTGAATCC
GGTGAGAATGGCAAAAGTTTATGCATTTCTTTCCAGACTTGTTCAACAGGCCAGCCATTACGCTCGTCAT
CAAAATCACTCGCATCAACCAAACCGTTATTCATTCGTGATTGCGCCTGAGCGAGTCGAAATACGCGATC
GCTGTTAAAAGGACAATTACAAACAGGAATCGAATGCAACCGGCGCAGGAACACTGCCAGCGCATCAACA
ATATTTTCACCTGAATCAGGATATTCTTCTAATACCTGGAATGCTGTTTTCCCTGGGATCGCAGTGGTGA
GTAACCATGCATCATCAGGAGTACGGATAAAATGCTTGATGGTCGGAAGAGGCATAAATTCCGTCAGCCA
GTTTAGTCTGACCATCTCATCTGTAACATCATTGGCAACGCTACCTTTGCCATGTTTCAGAAACAACTCT
GGCGCATCGGGCTTCCCATACAATCGGTAGATTGTCGCACCTGATTGCCCGACATTATCGCGAGCCCATT
TATACCCATATAAATCAGCATCCATGTTGGAATTTAATCGCGGCCTTGAGCAAGACGTTTCCCGTTGAAT
ATGGCTCATAACAGAACTTATTATTTCCTTCCTCTTTTCTACAGTATTTAAAGATACCCCAAGAAGCTAA
TTATAACAAGACGAACTCCAATTCACTGTTCCTTGCATTCTAAAACCTTAAATACCAGAAAACAGCTTTT
TCAAAGTTGTTTTCAAAGTTGGCGTATAACATAGTATCGACGGAGCCGATTTTGAAACCGCGGTGATCAC
AGGCAGCAACGCTCTGTCATCGTTACAATCAACATGCTACCCTCCGCGAGATCATCCGTGTTTCAAACCC
GGCAGCTTAGTTGCCGTTCTTCCGAATAGCATCGGTAACATGAGCAAAGTCTGCCGCCTTACAACGGCTC
TCCCGCTGACGCCGTCCCGGACTGATGGGCTGCCTGTATCGAGTGGTGATTTTGTGCCGAGCTGCCGGTC
GGGGAGCTGTTGGCTGGCTGGTGGCAGGATATATTGTGGTGTAAACATAACGAATTGCTCTTCAATGAGG
AGCCTATAAAATCCCTAATGAGCACATCAACCTTGAATCTTCTCTAATAAACCTTTTTTCCAAACACGCA
CTAAACCAAAAATTAACATCTCAAGAGGAAACCATTTAAAAAAAAAACAGAGTTAGATTAAGATCAACAA
ATATAGTTGAAAAGAACATATGTTAAGCAACATTACCATAAATTCATAATTAGTAGTGATTAAAACTTAA
GAATACTAAAGTATGAATATGAAAATTGTTGTATTTTTTTGTAGTATGTAATATGCGGAAACTTGGATGT
TATCCTATTCATTGAAATTCATATATGTATGTAGTTATCATTTTTTAAATATATTAAAAAATTAAAAAGT
AATAATACTATAAACATTCAAATTATGAAATAAATATCTCATACTAATCACTGCTAATTTTTTTTCCAAT
GTTTCTCTTTAGTATTTCTCTTTAGTATGGGAGTGACAAACTTAATATGAAATCTATCTCCCTACATGCA
AAAATCGAATCTCTTTTATTATTAATGAAGTGTATGGTCGGTGTCAATAACTAATATGTCATATTTTTTA
CAGACTGTTCAGATATGATAAAAATAGTTTTTTTCCAACCAAATGGTTGGTCTTCTGAGTGTATTTGAAA
ACGACATTGAAGAATTAATATATTTTTTTTTAATTTTAGTTTTTTATAGTACAAATATTAAAACAAACAA
TCCTACCATATCATAACATTTGTAAATAACATTTTAAGTTTTGTTTTGAGTTTTAATTAATTTTCTATGA
CAAAAAAATGAAGTCAATAGACTAAGTGAATCATATAGTATAAATAAACACAATTTAAATAGTTTCAAAT
AAATTTAGAAAGAATAAAACAAATAGAAATCAGAAGGTGTCTGTTTCCTCCTCGCAACATACGATCAAAG
AGAAACAACTTGACCCTTTACATTGCTCAAGAGCTCATCTCTTCCCTCTACAAAAATGGCCGCACGTCTC
CAACCTTCTCCCAACTCCTTCTTCCGCCATCATCAATGGTATTCACACTCGAAGATTTCGTTGGGGACTG
GCGACAGACAGCCGGCTACAACCTGGACCAAGTCCTTGAACAGGGAGGTGTGTCCAGTTTGTTTCAGAAT
CTCGGGGTGTCCGTAACTCCGATCCAAAGGATTGTCCTGAGCGGTGAAAATGGGCTGAAGATCGACATCC
ATGTCATCATCCCGTATGAAGGTCTGAGCGGCGACCAAATGGGCCAGATCGAAAAAATTTTTAAGGTGGT
GTACCCTGTGGATGATCATCACTTTAAGGTGATCCTGCACTATGGCACACTGGTAATCGACGGGGTTACG
CCGAACATGATCGACTATTTCGGACGGCCGTATGAAGGCATCGCCGTGTTCGACGGCAAAAAGATCACTG
TAACAGGGACCCTGTGGAACGGCAACAAAATTATCGACGAGCGCCTGATCAACCCCGACGGCTCCCTGCT
GTTCCGAGTAACCATCAACGGAGTGACCGGCTGGCGGCTGTGCGAACGCATTCTGGCTTCGGATTATAAG
GACCATGACGGAGACTATAAGGACCATGACCTCGACGCTGCAGCAGCGGATTATAAGGACGATGACGATA
AGTGAGCTTGTCAAGCAGATCGTTCAAACATTTGGCAATAAAGTTTCTTAAGATTGAATCCTGTTGCCGG
TCTTGCGATGATTATCATATAATTTCTGTTGAATTACGTTAAGCATGTAATAATTAACATGTAATGCATG
ACGTTATTTATGAGATGGGTTTTTATGATTAGAGTCCCGCAATTATACATTTAATACGCGATAGAAAACA
AAATATAGCGCGCAAACTAGGATAAATTATCGCGCGCGGTGTCATCTATGTTACTAGATCGACGCTAGCA
TGAAGAGCAATTCTGACAGGATATATTGGCGGGTAAACCTAAGAGAAAAGAGCGTTTATTAGAATAATCG
GATATTTAAAAGGGCGTGAAAAGGTTTATCCGTTCGTCCATTTGTATGTGCATGCCAACCACAGGGTTCC
CCTCGGGATCAAAGTACTTTGATCCAACCCCTCCGCTGCTATAGTGCAGTCGGCTTCTGACGTTCAGTGC
AGCCGTCATCTGAAAACGACATGTCGCACAAGTCCTAAGTTACGCGACAGGCTGCCGCCCTGCCCTTTTC
CTGGCGTTTTCTTGTCGCGTGTTTTAGTCGCATAAAGTAGAATACTTGCGACTAGAACCGGAGACATTAC
GCCATGAACAAGAGCGCCGCCGCTGGCCTGCTGGGCTATGCCCGCGTCAGCACCGACGACCAGGACTTGA
CCAACCAACGGGCCGAACTGCACGCGGCCGGCTGCACCAAGCTGTTTTCCGAGAAGATCACCGGCACCAG
GCGCGACCGCCCGGAGCTGGCCAGGATGCTTGACCACCTACGCCCTGGCGACGTTGTGACAGTGACCAGG
CTAGACCGCCTGGCCCGCAGCACCCGCGACCTACTGGACATTGCCGAGCGCATCCAGGAGGCCGGCGCGG
GCCTGCGTAGCCTGGCAGAGCCGTGGGCCGACACCACCACGCCGGCCGGCCGCATGGTGTTGACCGTGTT
CGCCGGCATTGCCGAGTTCGAGCGTTCCCTAATCATCGACCGCACCCGGAGCGGGCGCGAGGCCGCCAAG
GCCCGAGGCGTGAAGTTTGGCCCCCGCCCTACCCTCACCCCGGCACAGATCGCGCACGCCCGCGAGCTGA
TCGACCAGGAAGGCCGCACCGTGAAAGAGGCGGCTGCACTGCTTGGCGTGCATCGCTCGACCCTGTACCG
CGCACTTGAGCGCAGCGAGGAAGTGACGCCCACCGAGGCCAGGCGGCGCGGTGCCTTCCGTGAGGACGCA
TTGACCGAGGCCGACGCCCTGGCGGCCGCCGAGAATGAACGCCAAGAGGAACAAGCATGAAACCGCACCA
GGACGGCCAGGACGAACCGTTTTTCATTACCGAAGAGATCGAGGCGGAGATGATCGCGGCCGGGTACGTG
TTCGAGCCGCCCGCGCACCTCTCAACCGTGCGGCTGCATGAAATCCTGGCCGGTTTGTCTGATGCCAAGC
TGGCGGCCTGGCCGGCCAGCTTGGCCGCTGAAGAAACCGAGCGCCGCCGTCTAAAAAGGTGATGTGTATT
TGAGTAAAACAGCTTGCGTCATGCGGTCGCTGCGTATATGATGCGATGAGTAAATAAACAAATACGCAAG
GGGAACGCATGAAGGTTATCGCTGTACTTAACCAGAAAGGCGGGTCAGGCAAGACGACCATCGCAACCCA
TCTAGCCCGCGCCCTGCAACTCGCCGGGGCCGATGTTCTGTTAGTCGATTCCGATCCCCAGGGCAGTGCC
CGCGATTGGGCGGCCGTGCGGGAAGATCAACCGCTAACCGTTGTCGGCATCGACCGCCCGACGATTGACC
GCGACGTGAAGGCCATCGGCCGGCGCGACTTCGTAGTGATCGACGGAGCGCCCCAGGCGGCGGACTTGGC
TGTGTCCGCGATCAAGGCAGCCGACTTCGTGCTGATTCCGGTGCAGCCAAGCCCTTACGACATATGGGCC
ACCGCCGACCTGGTGGAGCTGGTTAAGCAGCGCATTGAGGTCACGGATGGAAGGCTACAAGCGGCCTTTG
TCGTGTCGCGGGCGATCAAAGGCACGCGCATCGGCGGTGAGGTTGCCGAGGCGCTGGCCGGGTACGAGCT
GCCCATTCTTGAGTCCCGTATCACGCAGCGCGTGAGCTACCCAGGCACTGCCGCCGCCGGCACAACCGTT
CTTGAATCAGAACCCGAGGGCGACGCTGCCCGCGAGGTCCAGGCGCTGGCCGCTGAAATTAAATCAAAAC
TCATTTGAGTTAATGAGGTAAAGAGAAAATGAGCAAAAGCACAAACACGCTAAGTGCCGGCCGTCCGAGC
GCACGCAGCAGCAAGGCTGCAACGTTGGCCAGCCTGGCAGACACGCCAGCCATGAAGCGGGTCAACTTTC
AGTTGCCGGCGGAGGATCACACCAAGCTGAAGATGTACGCGGTACGCCAAGGCAAGACCATTACCGAGCT
GCTATCTGAATACATCGCGCAGCTACCAGAGTAAATGAGCAAATGAATAAATGAGTAGATGAATTTTAGC
GGCTAAAGGAGGCGGCATGGAAAATCAAGAACAACCAGGCACCGACGCCGTGGAATGCCCCATGTGTGGA
GGAACGGGCGGTTGGCCAGGCGTAAGCGGCTGGGTTGCCTGCCGGCCCTGCAATGGCACTGGAACCCCCA
AGCCCGAGGAATCGGCGTGAGCGGTCGCAAACCATCCGGCCCGGTACAAATCGGCGCGGCGCTGGGTGAT
GACCTGGTGGAGAAGTTGAAGGCCGCGCAGGCCGCCCAGCGGCAACGCATCGAGGCAGAAGCACGCCCCG
GTGAATCGTGGCAAGCGGCCGCTGATCGAATCCGCAAAGAATCCCGGCAACCGCCGGCAGCCGGTGCGCC
GTCGATTAGGAAGCCGCCCAAGGGCGACGAGCAACCAGATTTTTTCGTTCCGATGCTCTATGACGTGGGC
ACCCGCGATAGTCGCAGCATCATGGACGTGGCCGTTTTCCGTCTGTCGAAGCGTGACCGACGAGCTGGCG
AGGTGATCCGCTACGAGCTTCCAGACGGGCACGTAGAGGTTTCCGCAGGGCCGGCCGGCATGGCCAGTGT
GTGGGATTACGACCTGGTACTGATGGCGGTTTCCCATCTAACCGAATCCATGAACCGATACCGGGAAGGG
AAGGGAGACAAGCCCGGCCGCGTGTTCCGTCCACACGTTGCGGACGTACTCAAGTTCTGCCGGCGAGCCG
ATGGCGGAAAGCAGAAAGACGACCTGGTAGAAACCTGCATTCGGTTAAACACCACGCACGTTGCCATGCA
GCGTACGAAGAAGGCCAAGAACGGCCGCCTGGTGACGGTATCCGAGGGTGAAGCCTTGATTAGCCGCTAC
AAGATCGTAAAGAGCGAAACCGGGCGGCCGGAGTACATCGAGATCGAGCTAGCTGATTGGATGTACCGCG
AGATCACAGAAGGCAAGAACCCGGACGTGCTGACGGTTCACCCCGATTACTTTTTGATCGATCCCGGCAT
CG
